>Addgene plasmid #104313 | mGarnet-RITA | addgene full sequence | sequence record 225658 | Addgene NGS Result
GACGGATCGGGAGATCTCCCGATCCCCTATGGTGCACTCTCAGTACAATCTGCTCTGATGCCGCATAGTT
AAGCCAGTATCTGCTCCCTGCTTGTGTGTTGGAGGTCGCTGAGTAGTGCGCGAGCAAAATTTAAGCTACA
ACAAGGCAAGGCTTGACCGACAATTGCATGAAGAATCTGCTTAGGGTTAGGCGTTTTGCGCTGCTTCGCG
ATGTACGGGCCAGATATACGCGTTGACATTGATTATTGACTAGTTATTAATAGTAATCAATTACGGGGTC
ATTAGTTCATAGCCCATATATGGAGTTCCGCGTTACATAACTTACGGTAAATGGCCCGCCTGGCTGACCG
CCCAACGACCCCCGCCCATTGACGTCAATAATGACGTATGTTCCCATAGTAACGCCAATAGGGACTTTCC
ATTGACGTCAATGGGTGGAGTATTTACGGTAAACTGCCCACTTGGCAGTACATCAAGTGTATCATATGCC
AAGTACGCCCCCTATTGACGTCAATGACGGTAAATGGCCCGCCTGGCATTATGCCCAGTACATGACCTTA
TGGGACTTTCCTACTTGGCAGTACATCTACGTATTAGTCATCGCTATTACCATGGTGATGCGGTTTTGGC
AGTACATCAATGGGCGTGGATAGCGGTTTGACTCACGGGGATTTCCAAGTCTCCACCCCATTGACGTCAA
TGGGAGTTTGTTTTGGCACCAAAATCAACGGGACTTTCCAAAATGTCGTAACAACTCCGCCCCATTGACG
CAAATGGGCGGTAGGCGTGTACGGTGGGAGGTCTATATAAGCAGAGCTCTCTGGCTAACTAGAGAACCCA
CTGCTTACTGGCTTATCGAAATTAATACGACTCACTATAGGGAKWAATACGACTCACTATAGGGAGACCC
AAGCTTGGTACCATGAACAGCCTGATCAAAGAAAACATGCGGATGAAGGTGGTGCTGGAAGGCAGCGTGA
ACGGCCACCAGTTCAAGTGCACCGGCGAGGGCGAGGGCAACCCCTACATGGGCACCCAGACCATGCGGAT
CAAAGTGATCGAGGGCGGACCTCTGCCCTTCGCCTTCGACATCCTGGCCACATCCTTCATGTACGGCAGC
AAGACCTTCATCAAGTACCCCAAGGGCATCCCCGATTTCTTCAAGCAGAGCTTCCCCGAGGGCTTCACCT
GGGAGAGAGTGACCAGATACGAGGACGGCGGCGTGATCACCGTGATGCAGGACACCAGCCTGGAAGATGG
CTGCCTGGTGTACCATGCCCAGGTCAGGGGCGTGAATTTTCCCAGCAACGGCGCCGTGATGCAGAAGAAA
ACCAAGGGCTGGGAGCCCAACACCGAGATGATGTACCCCGCTGACGGCGGACTGAGAGGCTACAACCACA
TGGCCCTGAAGGTGGACGGCGGAGGGCACCTGAGCTGCAGCCTGGTGACCACCTACCGGTCCAAGAAAAC
CGTGGGCAACATCAAGATGCCCGGCATCCACGCCGTGGACCGGCGGCTGGAAAGGCTGGAAGAGTCCGAC
AACGAGATGTTCGTGGTGCAGCGGGAGCACGCCGTGGCCAAGTTCGCCGGCCTGGGCGGAGGGGAATTCA
AGACCCCCGTGGAGCTGGCCGTCAGTGGGATGCAGACCCTCGGCCTTCAGCACCGCTGCCGAGGTGGCTA
CCGGGTCAAGGCCAGGACGTCATATGTGGATGAGACTCTGTTTGGCAGCCCAGCAGGCACCCGGCCTACC
CCACCGGACTTCGATCCGCCCTGGGTGGAGAAGGCTAACAGAACCAGAGGCGTGGGCAAGGAGGCATCGA
AGGCCTTGGGGGCAAAGGGGAGCTGTGAGACCACCCCCTCAAGGGGCAGCACCCCCACCCTCACACCAAG
GAAGAAGAACAAATACAGACCCATCAGCCACACCCCGTCTTACTGTGATGAGTCGCTGTTTGGCTCCCGA
TCTGAAGGCGCCAGCTTCGGGGCCCCGCGGATGGCGAAGGGGGATGCCGCAAAGCTCCGTGCTCTCTTGT
GGACGCCACCACCTACCCCCAGGGGTAGCCACTCGCCCCGCCCCAGGGAGGCACCACTGCGAGCCATTCA
CCCAGCTGGTCCCTCCAAGACAGAGCCGGGGCCAGCGGCAGACTCCCAGAAGTTATCTATGGGTGGGTTA
CACTCTTCACGCCCCCTGAAGCGGGGACTTTCCCATTCCCTCACCCACCTGAATGTCCCCAGCACTGGTC
ATCCAGCCACCAGTGCCCCCCACACAAATGGGCCTCAGGATCTCAGGCCTTCCACGTCAGGGGTGACCTT
CCGGAGCCCCCTGGTGACTTCCAGGGCTCGCTCAGTTAGCATTTCAGTGCCATCTACCCCACGACGAGGT
GGGGCCACCCAGAAACCAAAGCCCCCTTGGAAATGATACTCTTTCATCAGGGTTGCCTRYCCTATTCTAT
AGTGTCACCTAAATGCTAGAGCTCGCTGATCAGCCTCGACTGTGCCTTCTAGTTGCCAGCCATCTGTTGT
TTGCCCCTCCCCCGTGCCTTCCTTGACCCTGGAAGGTGCCACTCCCACTGTCCTTTCCTAATAAAATGAG
GAAATTGCATCGCATTGTCTGAGTAGGTGTCATTCTATTCTGGGGGGTGGGGTGGGGCAGGACAGCAAGG
GGGAGGATTGGGAAGACAATAGCAGGCATGCTGGGGATGCGGTGGGCTCTATGGCTTCTGAGGCGGAAAG
AACCAGCTGGGGCTCTAGGGGGTATCCCC
[124 nt withheld, positions 2760-2883]
C
[91 nt withheld, positions 2885-2975]
A
[49 nt withheld, positions 2977-3025]
CCTTTGACGTTGGAGTCCACGTTCTTT
[37 nt withheld, positions 3053-3089]
ACCCTATCTCGGTCTATTCTTTTGATTTATAAGGGATTTTGCCGATTTCGGCCTATTGGTTAAAAAATGA
GCTGATTTAACAAAAATTTAACGCGAATTAATTCTGTGGAATGTGTGTCAGTTAGGGTGTGGAAAGTCCC
CAGGCTCCCCAGCAGGCAGAAGTATGCAAAGCATGCATCTCAATTAGTCAGCAACCAGGTGTGGAAAGTC
CCCAGGCTCCCCAGCAGGCAGAAGTATGCAAAGCATGCATCTCAATTAGTCAGCAACCATAGTCCCGCCC
CTAACTCCGCCCATCCCGCCCCTAACTCCGCCCAGTTCCGCCCATTCTCCGCCCCATGGCTGACTAATTT
TTTTTATTTATGCAGAGGCCGAGGCCGCCTCTGCCTCTGAGCTATTCCAGAAGTAGTGAGGAGGCTTTTT
TGGAGGCCTAGGCTTTTGCAAAAAGCTCCCGGGAGCTTGTATATCCATTTTCGGATCTGATCAAGAGACA
GGATGAGGATCGTTTCGCATGATTGAACAAGATGGATTGCACGCAGGTTCTCCGGCCGCTTGGGTGGAGA
GGCTATTCGGCTATGACTGGGCACAACAGACAATCGGCTGCTCTGATGCCGCCGTGTTCCGGCTGTCAGC
GCAGGGGCGCCCGGTTCTTTTTGTCAAGACCGACCTGTCCGGTGCCCTGAATGAACTGCAGGACGAGGCA
GCGCGGCTATCGTGGCTGGCCACGACGGGCGTTCCTTGCGCAGCTGTGCTCGACGTTGTCACTGAAGCGG
GAAGGGACTGGCTGCTATTGGGCGAAGTGCCGGGGCAGGATCTCCTGTCATCTCACCTTGCTCCTGCCGA
GAAAGTATCCATCATGGCTGATGCAATGCGGCGGCTGCATACGCTTGATCCGGCTACCTGCCCATTCGAC
CACCAAGCGAAACATCGCATCGAGCGAGCACGTACTCGGATGGAAGCCGGTCTTGTCGATCAGGATGATC
TGGACGAAGAGCATCAGGGGCTCGCGCCAGCCGAACTGTTCGCCAGGCTCAAGGCGCGCATGCCCGACGG
CGAGGATCTCGTCGTGACCCATGGCGATGCCTGCTTGCCGAATATCATGGTGGAAAATGGCCGCTTTTCT
GGATTCATCGACTGTGGCCGGCTGGGTGTGGCGGACCGCTATCAGGACATAGCGTTGGCTACCCGTGATA
TTGCTGAAGAGCTTGGCGGCGAATGGGCTGACCGCTTCCTCGTGCTTTACGGTATCGCCGCTCCCGATTC
GCAGCGCATCGCCTTCTATCGCCTTCTTGACGAGTTCTTCTGAGCGGGACTCTGGGGTTCGAAATGACCG
ACCAAGCGACGCCCAACCTGCCATCACGAGATTTCGATTCCACCGCCGCCTTCTATGAAAGGTTGGGCTT
CGGAATCGTTTTCCGGGACGCCGGCTGGATGATCCTCCAGCGCGGGGATCTCATGCTGGAGTTCTTCGCC
CACCCCAACTTGTTTATTGCAGCTTATAATGGTTACAAATAAAGCAATAGCATCACAAATTTCACAAATA
AAGCATTTTTTTCACTGCATTCTAGTTGTGGTTTGTCCAAACTCATCAATGTATCTTATCATGTCTGTAT
ACCGTCGACCTCTAGCTAGAGCTTGGCGTAATCATGGTCATAGCTGTTTCCTGTGTGAAATTGTTATCCG
CTCACAATTCCACACAACATACGAGCCGGAAGCATAAAGTGTAAAGCCTGGGGTGCCTAATGAGTGAGCT
AACTCACATTAATTGCGTTGCGCTCACTGCCCGCTTTCCAGTCGGGAAACCTGTCGTGCCAGCTGCATTA
ATGAATCGGCCAACGCGCGGGGAGAGGCGGTTTGCGTATTGGGCGCTCTTCCGCTTCCTCGCTCACTGAC
TCGCTGCGCTCGGTCGTTCGGCTGCGGCGAGCGGTATCAGCTCACTCAAAGGCGGTAATACGGTTATCCA
CAGAATCAGGGGATAACGCAGGAAAGAACATGTGAGCAAAAGGCCAGCAAAAGGCCAGGAACCGTAAAAA
GGCCGCGTTGCTGGCGTTTTTCCATAGGCTCCGCCCCCCTGACGAGCATCACAAAAATCGACGCTCAAGT
CAGAGGTGGCGAAACCCGACAGGACTATAAAGATACCAGGCGTTTCCCCCTGGAAGCTCCCTCGTGCGCT
CTCCTGTTCCGACCCTGCCGCTTACCGGATACCTGTCCGCCTTTCTCCCTTCGGGAAGCGTGGCGCTTTC
TCATAGCTCACGCTGTAGGTATCTCAGTTCGGTGTAGGTCGTTCGCTCCAAGCTGGGCTGTGTGCACGAA
CCCCCCGTTCAGCCCGACCGCTGCGCCTTATCCGGTAACTATCGTCTTGAGTCCAACCCGGTAAGACACG
ACTTATCGCCACTGGCAGCAGCCACTGGTAACAGGATTAGCAGAGCGAGGTATGTAGGCGGTGCTACAGA
GTTCTTGAAGTGGTGGCCTAACTACGGCTACACTAGAAGAACAGTATTTGGTATCTGCGCTCTGCTGAAG
CCAGTTACCTTCGGAAAAAGAGTTGGTAGCTCTTGATCCGGCAAACAAACCACCGCTGGTAGCGGTGGTT
TTTTTGTTTGCAAGCAGCAGATTACGCGCAGAAAAAAAGGATCTCAAGAAGATCCTTTGATCTTTTCTAC
GGGGTCTGACGCTCAGTGGAACGAAAACTCACGTTAAGGGATTTTGGTCATGAGATTATCAAAAAGGATC
TTCACCTAGATCCTTTTAAATTAAAAATGAAGTTTTAAATCAATCTAAAGTATATATGAGTAAACTTGGT
CTGACAGTTACCAATGCTTAATCAGTGAGGCACCTATCTCAGCGATCTGTCTATTTCGTTCATCCATAGT
TGCCTGACTCCCCGTCGTGTAGATAACTACGATACGGGAGGGCTTACCATCTGGCCCCAGTGCTGCAATG
ATACCGCGAGACCCACGCTCACCGGCTCCAGATTTATCAGCAATAAACCAGCCAGCCGGAAGGGCCGAGC
GCAGAAGTGGTCCTGCAACTTTATCCGCCTCCATCCAGTCTATTAATTGTTGCCGGGAAGCTAGAGTAAG
TAGTTCGCCAGTTAATAGTTTGCGCAACGTTGTTGCCATTGCTACAGGCATCGTGGTGTCACGCTCGTCG
TTTGGTATGGCTTCATTCAGCTCCGGTTCCCAACGATCAAGGCGAGTTACATGATCCCCCATGTTGTGCA
AAAAAGCGGTTAGCTCCTTCGGTCCTCCGATCGTTGTCAGAAGTAAGTTGGCCGCAGTGTTATCACTCAT
GGTTATGGCAGCACTGCATAATTCTCTTACTGTCATGCCATCCGTAAGATGCTTTTCTGTGACTGGTGAG
TACTCAACCAAGTCATTCTGAGAATAGTGTATGCGGCGACCGAGTTGCTCTTGCCCGGCGTCAATACGGG
ATAATACCGCGCCACATAGCAGAACTTTAAAAGTGCTCATCATTGGAAAACGTTCTTCGGGGCGAAAACT
CTCAAGGATCTTACCGCTGTTGAGATCCAGTTCGATGTAACCCACTCGTGCACCCAACTGATCTTCAGCA
TCTTTTACTTTCACCAGCGTTTCTGGGTGAGCAAAAACAGGAAGGCAAAATGCCGCAAAAAAGGGAATAA
GGGCGACACGGAAATGTTGAATACTCATACTCTTCCTTTTTCAATATTATTGAAGCATTTATCAGGGTTA
TTGTCTCATGAGCGGATACATATTTGAATGTATTTAGAAAAATAAACAAATAGGGGTTCCGCGCACATTT
CCCCGAAAAGTGCCACCTGACGTC
Features (pLannotate 1.2.2; 23 found; start..end, strand, type, name):
     28..80      -  misc_feature   bom (fragment): basis of mobility region from pBR322
    235..614     +  enhancer       CMV enhancer: human cytomegalovirus immediate early enhancer
    615..818     +  promoter       CMV promoter: human cytomegalovirus (CMV) immediate early promoter
    814..847     +  LTR            5' LTR (truncated) (fragment): truncated 5' long terminal repeat (LTR) from HIV-1
    863..881     +  promoter       T7 promoter: promoter for bacteriophage T7 RNA polymerase
    886..903     +  promoter       T7 promoter (fragment): promoter for bacteriophage T7 RNA polymerase
    923..1603    +  CDS            mGarnet: mGarnet is a basic (constitutively fluorescent) red fluorescent protein published in 2015, derived from Entacmaea quadricolor. It has high acid sensitivity.
   1610..2413    +  CDS            RITA1: RITA1_HUMAN - Also known as C12orf52, RITA. Experimental evidence at protein level: Swiss-Prot protein existence level 1. Tubulin-binding protein that acts as a negative regulator of Notch signaling pathway. Shuttles between the cytoplasm and the nucleus and mediates the nuclear export of RBPJ/RBPSUH, thereby preventing the interaction between RBPJ/RBPSUH and NICD product of Notch proteins (Notch intracellular domain), leading to down-regulate Notch-mediated transcription. May play a role in neurogenesis. From Homo sapiens (Human).
   2446..2464    -  promoter       SP6 promoter: promoter for bacteriophage SP6 RNA polymerase
   2490..2714    +  polyA_signal   bGH poly(A) signal: bovine growth hormone polyadenylation signal
   2718..2739    +  promoter       SV40 promoter (fragment): SV40 enhancer and early promoter
   2760..3188    +  rep_origin     f1 ori (sequence partly withheld): f1 bacteriophage origin of replication; arrow indicates direction of (+) strand synthesis
   3202..3531    +  promoter       SV40 promoter: SV40 enhancer and early promoter
   3598..4389    +  CDS            neo: KKA2_KLEPN - Also known as kan, nptII. Experimental evidence at protein level: Swiss-Prot protein existence level 1. Resistance to kanamycin, neomycin, paromomycin, ribostamycin, butirosin and gentamicin B. From Klebsiella pneumoniae.
   4413..4571    +  CDS            ble (fragment): BLE_KLEPN - Experimental evidence at protein level: Swiss-Prot protein existence level 1. Binding protein with a strong affinity to the bleomycin family of antibiotics. Binds to CL990; an antimitotic-antibiotic compound. From Klebsiella pneumoniae.
   4566..4687    +  polyA_signal   SV40 poly(A) signal: SV40 polyadenylation signal
   4760..4776    -  protein_bind   lac operator: The lac repressor binds to the lac operator to inhibit transcription in E. coli. This inhibition can be relieved by adding lactose or isopropyl-β-D-thiogalactopyranoside (IPTG). lac repressor encoded by lacI
   4784..4814    -  promoter       lac promoter: promoter for the E. coli lac operon
   4829..4850    -  protein_bind   CAP binding site: CAP binding activates transcription in the presence of cAMP. E. coli catabolite activator protein
   4863..4955    -  CDS            lacI (fragment): lac repressor; lacI; The lac repressor binds to the lac operator to inhibit transcription in E. coli. This inhibition can be relieved by adding lactose or isopropyl-β-D-thiogalactopyranoside (IPTG).
   5138..5726    -  rep_origin     ori: high-copy-number ColE1/pMB1/pBR322/pUC origin of replication
   5897..6757    -  CDS            AmpR: β-lactamase; bla; confers resistance to ampicillin, carbenicillin, and related antibiotics
   6758..6862    -  promoter       AmpR promoter: bla
