[The description below was written by a language model from this plasmid's Addgene catalogue record and pLannotate feature annotations shown in this document.]
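Description:
mGarnet-RITA is a mammalian expression plasmid built on the pcDNA3.1 backbone that encodes a fusion of the far-red fluorescent protein mGarnet to human RITA (RBP-J interacting and tubulin-associated protein, RITA1). It is propagated in E. coli as a high-copy plasmid through its ColE1/pUC-type origin and selected with ampicillin via the β-lactamase gene. An f1 origin is also present, which allows single-stranded DNA production. For selection in mammalian cells, the backbone carries a neomycin phosphotransferase gene driven by the SV40 enhancer/early promoter and terminated by an SV40 polyadenylation signal. The sequenced record is about 6.9 kb, consistent with the stated backbone and insert sizes.

The expression cassette consists of the human cytomegalovirus immediate-early enhancer and promoter, followed by the mGarnet coding sequence placed upstream of RITA1, so the fluorescent protein sits at the N-terminus of the fusion. Transcripts are terminated by the bovine growth hormone polyadenylation signal. T7 and SP6 phage promoters flank the insert, as is typical for this backbone. The small annotated fragments (HIV-1 LTR, ble, lacI, bom) are short partial matches rather than functional elements. The insert was cloned with KpnI at the 5′ end; the 3′ site is not recorded.

mGarnet is a monomeric red fluorescent protein derived from Entacmaea quadricolor. RITA is a tubulin-binding protein that also acts as a negative regulator of Notch signalling by exporting RBPJ from the nucleus. Because RITA binds tubulin, the fusion decorates microtubules, and the plasmid is intended as a live-cell marker of microtubular structures. The associated publication describes its use in live-cell STED super-resolution imaging.
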