Addgene plasmid #104313: mGarnet-RITA
Purpose: codes for a fusion of fluorescent protein mGarnet and RITA (RBP-J Interacting and tubulin-associated), stains microtubular stucturs in live cells
Depositing lab: Ulrich Nienhaus. Depositing organization: Karlsruhe Institute of Technology. Publication: Monomeric Garnet, a far-red fluorescent protein for live-cell STED imaging. Hense A, Prunsche B, Gao P, Ishitsuka Y, Nienhaus K, Nienhaus GU. Sci Rep. 2015 Dec 9;5:18006. doi: 10.1038/srep18006. PubMed 26648024.
Backbone
  Vector backbone: pcDNA3.1
  Backbone manufacturer: Invitrogen/ life technologies
  Backbone size w/o insert (bp): 5428
  Vector type: Mammalian Expression
Growth in bacteria
  Bacterial resistance: Ampicillin, 100 μg/mL
  Growth temperature: 37°C
  Growth strain: DH5alpha
  Copy number: High Copy
Gene/Insert
  Gene/Insert name: mGarnet-RITA
  Insert size (bp): 1494
  Promoter: CMV
  Cloning method: Restriction Enzyme; 5′ cloning site KpnI (not destroyed); 3′ cloning site Unknown (unknown if destroyed)
  Sequencing primers: 5′ GGC TAA CTA GAG AAC CCA CTG; 3′ GGC AAC TAG AAG GCA CAG TC
Terms and licenses: Academic/Nonprofit Terms; Industry Terms: Not Available to Industry
How to cite: mGarnet-RITA was a gift from Ulrich Nienhaus (Addgene plasmid # 104313 ; http://n2t.net/addgene:104313 ; RRID:Addgene_104313)
